Addgene plasmid #80612: pBIG1b
Purpose: (Empty Backbone) pBIG1b - Step1 vector b (biGBac system for expression of protein complexes in insect cells)
Depositing lab: Jan-Michael Peters. Depositing organization: Research Institute of Molecular Pathology (IMP). Publication: biGBac enables rapid gene assembly for the expression of large multisubunit protein complexes. Weissmann F, Petzold G, VanderLinden R, Huis In 't Veld PJ, Brown NG, Lampert F, Westermann S, Stark H, Schulman BA, Peters JM. Proc Natl Acad Sci U S A. 2016 May 10;113(19):E2564-9. doi: 10.1073/pnas.1604935113. Epub 2016 Apr 25. PubMed 27114506.
Backbone
  Vector backbone: pBIG1b
  Backbone size (bp): 5915
  Vector type: Insect Expression
  Selectable markers: Gentamicin
Growth in bacteria
  Bacterial resistance: Ampicillin and Spectinomycin, 100 & 50 μg/mL
  Growth temperature: 37°C
  Growth strain: DH5alpha
  Copy number: Unknown
Gene/Insert
  Cloning method: Gibson Cloning
  Sequencing primers: 5′ TCAACAGGTTGAACTGCTGATC; 3′ GGTGTAGCGTCGTAAGCTAATAC
Terms and licenses: Academic/Nonprofit Terms; Industry Terms: Not Available to Industry
How to cite: pBIG1b was a gift from Jan-Michael Peters (Addgene plasmid # 80612 ; http://n2t.net/addgene:80612 ; RRID:Addgene_80612)
