[The description below was written by a language model from this plasmid's Addgene catalogue record and pLannotate feature annotations shown in this document.]
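Description:
pBIG1b is an empty 5,915 bp backbone from the biGBac system, a vector set for assembling multiple genes and expressing multisubunit protein complexes in insect cells. It is designated the "step 1, vector b" acceptor, meaning it is one of the first-tier recipients into which expression cassettes are joined by Gibson assembly. As deposited it carries no insert. The annotated features include no insect-cell (baculoviral) promoter, so promoters would presumably be supplied with the incoming cassettes, although the record does not state this.

In E. coli the plasmid replicates from a high-copy ColE1/pUC-type origin. It is selected with ampicillin (β-lactamase with its own promoter) together with spectinomycin (aadA aminoglycoside adenylyltransferase). An f1 origin and a fragment of the pBR322 bom region are also present. A short R6K γ origin fragment, integrase fragments and a partial gentamicin resistance fragment appear to be remnants of parental vectors rather than functional parts.

The region relevant to baculovirus work is a mini-Tn7 element bounded by the Tn7R and Tn7L ends. Between these ends lie a complete gentamicin acetyltransferase gene driven by the class 1 integron Pc promoter, a loxP site and an HSV TK polyadenylation signal. Tn7 ends of this kind allow transposition of the intervening DNA into a bacmid carrying a Tn7 attachment site, with gentamicin, the listed selectable marker, selecting for the transposed segment. The resulting recombinant bacmid can then be used to generate baculovirus for insect-cell expression. The loxP site could support Cre-mediated fusion with other plasmids, but the record does not describe such a use.
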