Features (pLannotate 1.2.2; 16 found; start..end, strand, type, name):
    213..293     -  CDS            int (fragment): INT2_ECOLX - Protein inferred from homology: Swiss-Prot protein existence level 3. Putative integrase believed to be involved in the insertion of antibiotic resistance genes into plasmids and transposons. From Escherichia coli.
    379..435     +  CDS            GmR (fragment): gentamycin acetyltransferase; aacC1; confers resistance to gentamycin
    442..1233    +  CDS            SmR: aminoglycoside adenylyltransferase (Murphy, 1985); aadA; confers resistance to spectinomycin and streptomycin
   1274..1728    +  rep_origin     f1 ori (sequence partly withheld): f1 bacteriophage origin of replication; arrow indicates direction of (+) strand synthesis
   1754..1858    +  promoter       AmpR promoter: bla
   1859..2719    +  CDS            AmpR: β-lactamase; bla; confers resistance to ampicillin, carbenicillin, and related antibiotics
   2890..3478    +  rep_origin     ori: high-copy-number ColE1/pMB1/pBR322/pUC origin of replication
   3664..3715    -  misc_feature   bom (fragment): basis of mobility region from pBR322
   3783..4007    -  mobile_element Tn7R: mini-Tn7 element (right end of the Tn7 transposon) Tn7
   4074..4607    -  CDS            GmR: gentamycin acetyltransferase; aacC1; confers resistance to gentamycin
   4796..4824    -  promoter       Pc promoter: intI1 (promoter lies within the coding sequence); class 1 integron promoter
   4802..5164    -  CDS            YPR2_ECOLX (fragment): Protein predicted: Swiss-Prot protein existence level 4. From Escherichia coli.
   5164..5191    -  rep_origin     R6K γ ori (fragment): γ replication origin from E. coli plasmid R6K; requires the R6K initiator protein pi for replication
   5220..5253    +  protein_bind   loxP: Cre-mediated recombination occurs in the 8-bp core sequence (GCATACAT). Cre recombinase
   5343..5391    +  polyA_signal   HSV TK poly(A) signal: herpes simplex virus thymidine kinase polyadenylation signal (Cole and Stacy, 1985)
   5668..5833    -  mobile_element Tn7L: mini-Tn7 element (left end of the Tn7 transposon) Tn7
>Addgene plasmid #80612 | pBIG1b | addgene full sequence | sequence record 364676 | Addgene NGS Result
TTCTCTGTCACAGAATGAAAATTTTTCTGTCATCTCTTCGTTATTAATGTTTGTAATTGACTGAATATCA
ACGCTTATTTGCAGCCTGAACTGGGAGGCAGAATAAATGATCATATCGTCAATTATTACCTCCACGGGGA
GAGCCTGAGCAAACTGGCCTCAGGCATTTGAGAAGCACACGGTCACACTGCTTCCGGTAGTCAATAAACC
GGTAAGTAGCGTATGCGCTCACGCAACTGGTCCAGAACCTTGACCGAACGCAGCGGTGGTAACGGCGCAG
TGGCGGTTTTCATGGCTTGTTATGACTGTTTTTTTGGGGTACAGTCTATGCCTCGGGCATCCAAGCAGCA
AGCGCGTTACGCCGTGGGTCGATGTTTGATGTTATGGAGCAGCAACGATGTTACGCAGCAGGGCAGTCGC
CCTAAAACAAAGTTAAACATCATGAGGGAAGCGGTGATCGCCGAAGTATCGACTCAACTATCAGAGGTAG
TTGGCGTCATCGAGCGCCATCTCGAACCGACGTTGCTGGCCGTACATTTGTACGGCTCCGCAGTGGATGG
CGGCCTGAAGCCACACAGTGATATTGATTTGCTGGTTACGGTGACCGTAAGGCTTGATGAAACAACGCGG
CGAGCTTTGATCAACGACCTTTTGGAAACTTCGGCTTCCCCTGGAGAGAGCGAGATTCTCCGCGCTGTAG
AAGTCACCATTGTTGTGCACGACGACATCATTCCGTGGCGTTATCCAGCTAAGCGCGAACTGCAATTTGG
AGAATGGCAGCGCAATGACATTCTTGCAGGTATCTTCGAGCCAGCCACGATCGACATTGATCTGGCTATC
TTGCTGACAAAAGCAAGAGAACATAGCGTTGCCTTGGTAGGTCCAGCGGCGGAGGAACTCTTTGATCCGG
TTCCTGAACAGGATCTATTTGAGGCGCTAAATGAAACCTTAACGCTATGGAACTCGCCGCCCGACTGGGC
TGGCGATGAGCGAAATGTAGTGCTTACGTTGTCCCGCATTTGGTACAGCGCAGTAACCGGCAAAATCGCG
CCGAAGGATGTCGCTGCCGACTGGGCAATGGAGCGCCTGCCGGCCCAGTATCAGCCCGTCATACTTGAAG
CTAGACAGGCTTATCTTGGACAAGAAGAAGATCGCTTGGCCTCGCGCGCAGATCAGTTGGAAGAATTTGT
CCACTACGTGAAAGGCGAGATCACCAAGGTAGTCGGCAAATAATGTCTAACAATTCGTTCAAGCCGACGG
ATTGGCGAATGGG
[124 nt withheld, positions 1274-1397]
C
[91 nt withheld, positions 1399-1489]
A
[49 nt withheld, positions 1491-1539]
CCTTTGACGTTGGAGTCCACGTTCTT
[37 nt withheld, positions 1566-1602]
ACCCTATCTCGGTCTATTCTTTTGATTTATAAGGGATTTTGCCGATTTCGGCCTATTGGTTAAAAAATGA
GCTGATTTAACAAAAATTTAACGCGAATTTTAACAAAATATTAACGCTTACAATTTAGGTGGCACTTTTC
GGGGAAATGTGCGCGGAACCCCTATTTGTTTATTTTTCTAAATACATTCAAATATGTATCCGCTCATGAG
ACAATAACCCTGATAAATGCTTCAATAATATTGAAAAAGGAAGAGTATGAGTATTCAACATTTCCGTGTC
GCCCTTATTCCCTTTTTTGCGGCATTTTGCCTTCCTGTTTTTGCTCACCCAGAAACGCTGGTGAAAGTAA
AAGATGCTGAAGATCAGTTGGGTGCACGAGTGGGTTACATCGAACTGGATCTCAACAGCGGTAAGATCCT
TGAGAGTTTTCGCCCCGAAGAACGTTTTCCAATGATGAGCACTTTTAAAGTTCTGCTATGTGGCGCGGTA
TTATCCCGTATTGACGCCGGGCAAGAGCAACTCGGTCGCCGCATACACTATTCTCAGAATGACTTGGTTG
AGTACTCACCAGTCACAGAAAAGCATCTTACGGATGGCATGACAGTAAGAGAATTATGCAGTGCTGCCAT
AACCATGAGTGATAACACTGCGGCCAACTTACTTCTGACAACGATCGGAGGACCGAAGGAGCTAACCGCT
TTTTTGCACAACATGGGGGATCATGTAACTCGCCTTGATCGTTGGGAACCGGAGCTGAATGAAGCCATAC
CAAACGACGAGCGTGACACCACGATGCCTGTAGCAATGGCAACAACGTTGCGCAAACTATTAACTGGCGA
ACTACTTACTCTAGCTTCCCGGCAACAATTAATAGACTGGATGGAGGCGGATAAAGTTGCAGGACCACTT
CTGCGCTCGGCCCTTCCGGCTGGCTGGTTTATTGCTGATAAATCTGGAGCCGGTGAGCGTGGGTCTCGCG
GTATCATTGCAGCACTGGGGCCAGATGGTAAGCCCTCCCGTATCGTAGTTATCTACACGACGGGGAGTCA
GGCAACTATGGATGAACGAAATAGACAGATCGCTGAGATAGGTGCCTCACTGATTAAGCATTGGTAACTG
TCAGACCAAGTTTACTCATATATACTTTAGATTGATTTAAAACTTCATTTTTAATTTAAAAGGATCTAGG
TGAAGATCCTTTTTGATAATCTCATGACCAAAATCCCTTAACGTGAGTTTTCGTTCCACTGAGCGTCAGA
CCCCGTAGAAAAGATCAAAGGATCTTCTTGAGATCCTTTTTTTCTGCGCGTAATCTGCTGCTTGCAAACA
AAAAAACCACCGCTACCAGCGGTGGTTTGTTTGCCGGATCAAGAGCTACCAACTCTTTTTCCGAAGGTAA
CTGGCTTCAGCAGAGCGCAGATACCAAATACTATTCTTCTAGTGTAGCCGTAGTTAGGCCACCACTTCAA
GAACTCTGTAGCACCGCCTACATACCTCGCTCTGCTAATCCTGTTACCAGTGGCTGCTGCCAGTGGCGAT
AAGTCGTGTCTTACCGGGTTGGACTCAAGACGATAGTTACCGGATAAGGCGCAGCGGTCGGGCTGAACGG
GGGGTTCGTGCACACAGCCCAGCTTGGAGCGAACGACCTACACCGAACTGAGATACCTACAGCGTGAGCT
ATGAGAAAGCGCCACGCTTCCCGAAGGGAGAAAGGCGGACAGGTATCCGGTAAGCGGCAGGGTCGGAACA
GGAGAGCGCACGAGGGAGCTTCCAGGGGGAAACGCCTGGTATCTTTATAGTCCTGTCGGGTTTCGCCACC
TCTGACTTGAGCGTCGATTTTTGTGATGCTCGTCAGGGGGGCGGAGCCTATGGAAAAACGCCAGCAACGC
GGCCTTTTTACGGTTCCTGGCCTTTTGCTGGCCTTTTGCTCACATGTTCTTTCCTGCGTTATCCCCTGAT
TCTGTGGATAACCGTATTACCGCCTTTGAGTGAGCTGATACCGCTCGCCGCAGCCGAACGACCGAGCGCA
GCGAGTCAGTGAGCGAGGAAGCGGAAGAGCGCCTGATGCGGTATTTTCTCCTTACGCATCTGTGCGGTAT
TTCACACCGCATAGACCAGCCGCGTAACCTGGCAAAATCGGTTACGGTTGAGTAATAAATGGATGCCCTG
CGTAAGCGGGTGTGGGCGGACAATAAAGTCTTAAACTGAACAAAATAGATCTAAACTATGACAATAAAGT
CTTAAACTAGACAGAATAGTTGTAAACTGAAATCAGTCCAGTTATGCTGTGAAAAAGCATACTGGACTTT
TGTTATGGCTAAAGCAAACTCTTCATTTTCTGAAGTGCAAATTGCCCGTCGTATTAAAGAGGGGCGTGGC
CAAGGGCATGGTAAAGACTATATTCGCGGCGTTGTGACAATTTACCGAACAACTCCGCGGCCGGGAAGCC
GATCTCGGCTTGAACGAATTGTTAGGTGGCGGTACTTGGGTCGATATCAAAGTGCATCACTTCTTCCCGT
ATGCCCAACTTTGTATAGAGAGCCACTGCGGGATCGTCACCGTAATCTGCTTGCACGTAGATCACATAAG
CACCAAGCGCGTTGGCCTCATGCTTGAGGAGATTGATGAGCGCGGTGGCAATGCCCTGCCTCCGGTGCTC
GCCGGAGACTGCGAGATCATAGATATAGATCTCACTACGCGGCTGCTCAAACTTGGGCAGAACGTAAGCC
GCGAGAGCGCCAACAACCGCTTCTTGGTCGAAGGCAGCAAGCGCGATGAATGTCTTACTACGGAGCAAGT
TCCCGAGGTAATCGGAGTCCGGCTGATGTTGGGAGTAGGTGGCTACGTCTCCGAACTCACGACCGAAAAG
ATCAAGAGCAGCCCGCATGGATTTGACTTGGTCAGGGCCGAGCCTACATGTGCGAATGATGCCCATACTT
GAGCCACCTAACTTTGTTTTAGGGCGACTGCCCTGCTGCGTAACATCGTTGCTGCTGCGTAACATCGTTG
CTGCTCCATAACATCAAACATCGACCCACGGCGTAACGCGCTTGCTGCTTGGATGCCCGAGGCATAGACT
GTACAAAAAAACAGTCATAACAAGCCATGAAAACCGCCACTGCGCCGTTACCACCGCTGCGTTCGGTCAA
GGTTCTGGACCAGTTGCGTGAGCGCATACGCTACTTGCATTACAGTTTACGAACCGAACAGGCTTATGTC
AACTGGGTTTGTGCCTTCATCCGTTTCCACGGTGTGCGTCACCCGGCAACCTTGGGCAGCAGCGAAGTCG
AGGCATTTCTGTCCTGGCTGGCGAACGAGCGCAAGGTTTCGGTCTCCACGCATCGTCAGGCATTGGCGGC
CTTGCTGTTCTTCTACGGCAAGGTGCTGTGCACGGATCTGCCCTTGCTTCAGGAGATCGGTAGACCTCGG
CCGTCGCGGCGCTTGCCGGTGGTGCTGACCCCGGATGAAGTGGTTCGCATCCTCGGTTTTCTGGAAGGCG
AGCATCGTTTGTTCGCCCAGGACTCTAGCTATAGTTCTAGTGGTTGGCTACAGCTTTGTTTGTACTATCA
ACAGGTTGAACTGCTGATCAACAGATCCTCTACGCGGCCGCGGTACCATAACTTCGTATAGCATACATTA
TACGAAGTTATCTGGGTTTAAACTATATCTCAATCGGGGTTTTTATCGAGGCTAACTGAAACACGGAAGG
AGACAATACCGGAAGGAACCCGCGCTATGACGGCAATAAAAAGACAGAATAAAACGCACGGGTGTTGGGT
CGTTTGTTCATAAACGCGGGGTTCGGTCCCAGGGCTGGCACTCTGTCAAGTGAACGCTCTATGGTCTAAA
GATTTAAATCTATATCTCAATCGGGGTTACGTCGATACCCCACCGAGACCCCATTGGGACCAATACGCCC
GCGTTTCTTCCTTTTCCCCACCCCAACCCCCAAGTTCGGGTGAAGGCCCAGGGCTCGCAGCCAACGTCGG
GGCGGCAAGCCCTGCCATAGCCACTACGGGTTAATTAAAAACTGGATACTATTGCACGTTTAAACAGGAG
ATCCGAACCAGATAAGTGAAATCTAGTTCCAAACTATTTTGTCATTTTTAATTTTCGTATTAGCTTACGA
CGCTACACCCAGTTCCCATCTATTTTGTCACTCTTCCCTAAATAATCCTTAAAAACTCCATTTCCACCCC
TCCCAGTTCCCAACTATTTTGTCCGCCCACAGCGGGGCATTTTTCTTCCTGTTATGTTTTTAATCAAACA
TCCTGCCAACTCCATGTGACAAACCGTCATCTTCGGCTACTTT
