>Addgene plasmid #80612 | pBIG1b | addgene partial sequence | sequence record 158377 | pCR8_R1 5'-cgaaccgaacaggcttatgt-3'
CGGTGTGCGTCACCCGGCAACCTTGGGCAGCAGCGAAGTCGAGGCATTTCTGTCCTGGCTGGCGAACGAG
CGCAAGGTTTCGGTCTCCACGCATCGTCAGGCATTGGCGGCCTTGCTGTTCTTCTACGGCAAGGTGCTGT
GCACGGATCTGCCCTTGCTTCAGGAGATCGGTAGACCTCGGCCGTCGCGGCGCTTGCCGGTGGTGCTGAC
CCCGGATGAAGTGGTTCGCATCCTCGGTTTTCTGGAAGGCGAGCATCGTTTGTTCGCCCAGGACTCTAGC
TATAGTTCTAGTGGTTGGCTACAGCTTTGTTTGTACTATCAACAGGTTGAACTGCTGATCAACAGATCCT
CTACGCGGCCGCGGTACCATAACTTCGTATAGCATACATTATACGAAGTTATCTGGGTTTAAACTATATC
TCAATCGGGGTTTTTATCGAGGCTAACTGAAACACGGAAGGAGACAATACCGGAAGGAACCCGCGCTATG
ACGGCAATAAAAAGACAGAATAAAACGCACGGGTGTTGGGTCGTTTGTTCATAAACGCGGGGTTCGGTCC
CAGGGCTGGCACTCTGTCAAGTGAACGCTCTATGGTCTAAAGATTTAAATCTATATCTCAATCGGGGTTA
CGTCGATACCCCACCGAGACCCCATTGGGACCAATACGCCCGCGTTTCTTCCTTTTCCCCACCCCAACCC
CCAAGTTCGGGTGAAGGCCCAGGGCTCGCAGCCAACGTCGGGGCGGCAAGCCCTGCCATAGCCACTACGG
GTTAATTAAAAACTGGATACTATTGCACGTTTAAACAGGAGATCCGAACCAGATAAGTGAAATCTAGTTC
CAAACTATTTTGTCATTTTTAATTTTCGTATTAGCTTACGACGCTACACCCAGTTCCCATCTATTTTGTC
ACTCTTCCCTAAATAATCCTTAAAAACTCCATT
