>Addgene plasmid #80612 | pBIG1b | addgene partial sequence | sequence record 158378 | Tn7-end 5'-GGGGTGGAAATGGAGTTTTT-3'
ATGGGAACTGGGTGTAGCGTCGTAAGCTAATACGAAAATTAAAAATGACAAAATAGTTTGGAACTAGATT
TCACTTATCTGGTTCGGATCTCCTGTTTAAACGTGCAATAGTATCCAGTTTTTAATTAACCCGTAGTGGC
TATGGCAGGGCTTGCCGCCCCGACGTTGGCTGCGAGCCCTGGGCCTTCACCCGAACTTGGGGGTTGGGGT
GGGGAAAAGGAAGAAACGCGGGCGTATTGGTCCCAATGGGGTCTCGGTGGGGTATCGACGTAACCCCGAT
TGAGATATAGATTTAAATCTTTAGACCATAGAGCGTTCACTTGACAGAGTGCCAGCCCTGGGACCGAACC
CCGCGTTTATGAACAAACGACCCAACACCCGTGCGTTTTATTCTGTCTTTTTATTGCCGTCATAGCGCGG
GTTCCTTCCGGTATTGTCTCCTTCCGTGTTTCAGTTAGCCTCGATAAAAACCCCGATTGAGATATAGTTT
AAACCCAGATAACTTCGTATAATGTATGCTATACGAAGTTATGGTACCGCGGCCGCGTAGAGGATCTGTT
GATCAGCAGTTCAACCTGTTGATAGTACAAACAAAGCTGTAGCCAACCACTAGAACTATAGCTAGAGTCC
TGGGCGAACAAACGATGCTCGCCTTCCAGAAAACCGAGGATGCGAACCACTTCATCCGGGGTCAGCACCA
CCGGCAAGCGCCGCGACGGCCGAGGTCTACCGATCTCCTGAAGCAAGGGCAGATCCGTGCACAGCACCTT
GCCGTAGAAGAACAGCAAGGCCGCCAATGCCTGACGATGCGTGGAGACCGAAACCTTGCGCTCGTTCGCC
AGCCAGGACAGAAATGCCTCGACTTCGCTGCTGCCCAAGGTTGCCGGGTGACGCACACCGTGGAAACGGA
TGAAGGCA
